>Addgene plasmid #61586 | pcBRCA1-385 | addgene partial sequence | sequence record 103060 | CMV-F 5'-CGCAAATGGGCGGTAGGCGTG-3'
ACTAGAGAACCCACTGCTTACTGGCTTATCGAAATTAATACGACTCACTATAGGGAGACCCAAGCTTCTG
CTCTGGGTAAAGTTCATTGGAACAGAAAGAAATGGATTTATCTGCTCTTCGCGTTGAAGAAGTACAAAAT
GTCATTAATGCTATGCAGAAAATCTTAGAGTGTCCCATCTGTCTGGAGTTGATCAAGGAACCTGTCTCCA
CAAAGTGTGACCACATATTTTGCAAATTTTGCATGCTGAAACTTCTCAACCAGAAGAAAGGGCCTTCACA
GTGTCCTTTATGTAAGAATGATATAACCAAAAGGAGCCTACAAGAAAGTACGAGATTTAGTCAACTTGTT
GAAGAGCTATTGAAAATCATTTGTGCTTTTCAGCTTGACACAGGTTTGGAGTATGCAAACAGCTATAATT
TTGCAAAAAAGGAAAATAACTCTCCTGAACATCTAAAAGATGAAGTTTCTATCATCCAAAGTATGGGCTA
CAGAAACCGTGCCAAAAGACTTCTACAGAGTGAACCCGAAAATCCTTCCTTGCAGGAAACCAGTCTCAGT
GTCCAACTCTCTAACCTTGGAACTGTGAGAACTCTGAGGACAAAGCAGCGGATACAACCTCAAAAGACGT
CTGTCTACATTGAATTGGGATCTGATTCTTCTGAAGATACCGTTAATAAGGCAACTTATTGCAGTGTGGG
AGATCAAGAATTGTTACAAATCACCCCTCAAGGAACCAGGGATGAAATCAGTTTGGATTCTGCAAAAAAG
GCTGCTTGTGAATTTTCTGAGACGGATGTAACAAATACTGAACATCATCAACCCAGTAATAATGATTTGA
ACACCACTGAGAAGCGTGCAGCTGAGAGGCATCCAGAAAAGTATCAGGGTAGTTCTGTTTCAA
