>Addgene plasmid #61586 | pcBRCA1-385 | addgene partial sequence | sequence record 103062 | BGH-rev 5'-TAGAAGGCACAGTCGAGG-3'
CTATAGAATAGGGCCCTCTAGATGCATGCTCGAGCGGCCGCAGTCAGTAGTGGCTGTGGGGGATCTGGGG
TATCAGGTAGGTGTCCAGCTCCTGGCACTGGTAGAGTGCTACACTGTCCAACACCCACTCTCGGGTCACC
ACAGGTGCCTCACACATCTGCCCAATTGCATGGAAGCCATTGTCCTCTGTCCAGGCATCTGGCTGCACAA
CCACAATTGGGTGGACACCTGTGCCAAGGGTGAATGATGAAAGCTCCTTCACCACAGAAGCACCACACAG
CTGTACCATCCATTCCAGTTGATCTGTGGGCATGTTGGTGAAGGGCCCATAGCAACAGATTTCTAGCCCC
CTGAAGATCTTTCTGTCCTGGGATTCTCTTGCTCGCTTTGGACCTTGGTGGTTTCTTCCATTGACCACAT
CTCCTCTGACTTCAAAATCATGCTCATTCAGCATTTTTCTTTCTTTAATAGACTGGGTCACCCAGAAATA
GCTAACTACCCATTTTCCTCCCGCAATTCCTAGAAAATATTTCAGTGTCCGTTCACACACAAACTCAGCA
TCTGTTTTCATAACAACATGAGTAGTCTCTTCAGTAATTAGATTAGTTAAAGTGATGTGGTGTTTTCTGG
CAAACTTGTACACGAGCATAAATTCTTCTGGGGTCAGGCCAGACACCACCATGGACATTCTTTTGTTGAC
CCTTTCTGTTGAAGCTGTCAATTCTGGCTTCTCCCTGCTCACACTTTCTTCCATTGCATTATACCCAGCA
GTATCAGTAGTATGAGCAGCAGCTGGACTCTGGGCAGATTCTGCAACTTTCAATTGGGGAACTTTCAATG
CAGAGGTTGAAGATGGTATGTTGCCAACACGAGCTGACTCTGGGGCTCTGTCTTCA
