[The description below was written by a language model from this plasmid's Addgene catalogue record.]
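Description:
pcBRCA1-385 is a mammalian expression plasmid built on the pcDNA3 backbone and carrying the human BRCA1 cDNA. The insert of about 5.6 kb sits in a backbone of about 5.4 kb, giving a total size of roughly 11 kb. It was cloned directionally between the HindIII and NotI sites of the polylinker, and both sites were retained, so the insert can in principle be excised or moved with these enzymes. In bacteria the plasmid is maintained at high copy number under ampicillin selection. In mammalian cells the backbone's neomycin resistance marker allows G418 selection, so stable BRCA1-expressing lines can be derived in addition to transient transfection.

Transcription of BRCA1 is driven by the strong constitutive CMV promoter. The use of a BGH reverse sequencing primer downstream of the insert is consistent with the bovine growth hormone polyadenylation signal that normally terminates transcripts in pcDNA3. The record lists no epitope tag, fusion partner or reporter, so the construct appears to express untagged BRCA1. The depositor notes an in-frame stop codon between the HindIII site and the BRCA1 start codon. This means translation should begin at the native ATG rather than reading through from upstream vector sequence. It also means an N-terminal fusion cannot be made simply by placing a coding sequence upstream of the HindIII site.

The stated purpose is expression of BRCA1 in mammalian cells. No feature table was provided, so details of the backbone elements beyond the catalogue fields rest on the general pcDNA3 design rather than on annotation of this sequence.
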