Addgene plasmid #61586: pcBRCA1-385
Purpose: Expression of BRCA1 in mammalian cells
Depositing lab: Lawrence Brody. Depositing organization: National Human Genome Research Institute (NHGRI).
Backbone
  Vector backbone: pcDNA3
  Backbone manufacturer: Invitrogen
  Backbone size w/o insert (bp): 5400
  Total vector size (bp): 11000
  Vector type: Mammalian Expression
  Selectable markers: Neomycin (select with G418)
Growth in bacteria
  Bacterial resistance: Ampicillin, 100 μg/mL
  Growth temperature: 37°C
  Growth strain: DH5alpha
  Copy number: High Copy
Gene/Insert
  Gene/Insert name: BRCA1
  Species: H. sapiens (human)
  Insert size (bp): 5600
  GenBank ID: U14680.1
  Entrez Gene: BRCA1 (a.k.a. BRCAI, BRCC1, BROVCA1, FANCS, IRIS, PNCA4, PPP1R53, PSCP, RNF53)
  Promoter: CMV
  Cloning method: Restriction Enzyme; 5′ cloning site HindIII (not destroyed); 3′ cloning site NotI (not destroyed)
  Sequencing primers: 5′ CMV-F; 3′ BGH Reverse
Terms and licenses: Academic/Nonprofit Terms; Industry Terms: Not Available to Industry
Depositor comments: In frame stop codon between the HindIII site and ATG of BRCA1 cDNA.
How to cite: pcBRCA1-385 was a gift from Lawrence Brody (Addgene plasmid # 61586 ; http://n2t.net/addgene:61586 ; RRID:Addgene_61586)
